>Addgene plasmid #69956 | 4Z02 | depositor partial sequence | sequence record 124280 | Insert
TCGGTGCTGGAGCCTCTGAAGGTGGTGTGGGCCAAGTGCAGCGGCTACCCCTCCTACCCGGCACTGATCA
TCGACCCCAAGATGCCCCGTGTGCCTGGCCACCACAACGGCGTCACCATCCCGGCCCCACCCCTGGACGT
GCTGAAGATTGGGGAGCACATGCAGACCAAGTCTGATGAGAAGCTGTTCCTCGTTCTCTTTTTTGATAAT
AAGAGAAGTTGGCAGTGGCTTCCTAAGTCCAAAATGGTTCCCCTTGGTATTGACGAAACTATAGACAAGT
TAAAGATGATGGAAGGGAGGAATTCCAGCATCCGGAAGGCCGTGCGGATCGCTTTTGACCGCGCCATGAA
CCACCTGAGCCGCGTCCACGGGGAG
