>Addgene plasmid #69956 | 4Z02 | addgene partial sequence | sequence record 126227 | T7term 5'-GCTAGTTATTGCTCAGCGG-3'
CTTCCTTTCGGGCTTTGTTAGCAGCCGGATCTCAGTGGTGGTGGTGGTGGTGCTCGAGTGCGGCCGCAAG
CTTCGTCATCACTCCCCGTGGACGCGGCTCAGGTGGTTCATGGCGCGGTCAAAAGCGATCCGCACGGCCT
TCCGGATGCTGGAATTCCTCCCTTCCATCATCTTTAACTTGTCTATAGTTTCGTCAATACCAAGGGGAAC
CATTTTGGACTTAGGAAGCCACTGCCAACTTCTCTTATTATCAAAAAAGAGAACGAGGAACAGCTTCTCA
TCAGACTTGGTCTGCATGTGCTCCCCAATCTTCAGCACGTCCAGGGGTGGGGCCGGGATGGTGACGCCGT
TGTGGTGGCCAGGCACACGGGGCATCTTGGGGTCGATGATCAGTGCCGGGTAGGAGGGGTAGCCGCTGCA
CTTGGCCCACACCACCTTCAGAGGCTCCAGCACCGAGCCCTGGAAATACAAGTTTTCTCTGCCGCTGCTG
TGATGATGATGATGATGCATGGTATATCTCCTTCTTAAAGTTAAACAAAATTATTTCTAGAGGGGAATTG
TTATCCGCTCACAATTCCCCTATAGTGAGTCGTATTAATTTCGCGGGATCGAGATCTCGATCCTCTACGC
CGGACGCATCGTGGCCGGCATCACCGGCGCCACAGGTGCGGTTGCTGGCGCCTATATCGCCGACATCACC
GATGGGGAAGATCGGGCTCGCCACTTCGGGCTCATGAGCGCTTGTTTCGGCGTGGGTATGGTGGCAGGCC
CCGTGGCCGGGGGACTGTTGGGCGCCATCTCCTTGCATGCACCATTCCTTGCGGCGGCGGTGCTCAACGG
CCTCAACCTACTACTGGGCTGCTTCCTAATGCAGGAGTCGCATAAGGGAGAGCGTCGAGATCCCGGACAC
CATCGAATGGCGCAAAACCTTTCGCGGTATGGCATGATAGCGCCCGGAAGAGAGTCAATTCAGGGTGGTG
AATGTGAAACCAGTAACGTTATACGATGTCGCAGAGTATGCCGGTGTCTCTTATCAGACCGTTTCCCGCG
TGGTGAACCAGGCCAGCCACGTTTCTGCGAAAACGCGGGAAA
