>Addgene plasmid #69956 | 4Z02 | addgene partial sequence | sequence record 126228 | T7 5'-TAATACGACTCACTATAGGG-3'
CCCTCTAGAAATAATTTTGTTTAACTTTAAGAAGGAGATATACCATGCATCATCATCATCATCACAGCAG
CGGCAGAGAAAACTTGTATTTCCAGGGCTCGGTGCTGGAGCCTCTGAAGGTGGTGTGGGCCAAGTGCAGC
GGCTACCCCTCCTACCCGGCACTGATCATCGACCCCAAGATGCCCCGTGTGCCTGGCCACCACAACGGCG
TCACCATCCCGGCCCCACCCCTGGACGTGCTGAAGATTGGGGAGCACATGCAGACCAAGTCTGATGAGAA
GCTGTTCCTCGTTCTCTTTTTTGATAATAAGAGAAGTTGGCAGTGGCTTCCTAAGTCCAAAATGGTTCCC
CTTGGTATTGACGAAACTATAGACAAGTTAAAGATGATGGAAGGGAGGAATTCCAGCATCCGGAAGGCCG
TGCGGATCGCTTTTGACCGCGCCATGAACCACCTGAGCCGCGTCCACGGGGAGTGATGACGAAGCTTGCG
GCCGCACTCGAGCACCACCACCACCACCACTGAGATCCGGCTGCTAACAAAGCCCGAAAGGAAGCTGAGT
TGGCTGCTGCCACCGCTGAGCAATAACTAGCATAACCCCTTGGGGCCTCTAAACGGGTCTTGAGGGGTTT
TTTGCTGAAAGGAGGAACTATATCCGGATTGGCGAATGGG
[124 nt withheld, positions 671-794]
C
[91 nt withheld, positions 796-886]
A
[49 nt withheld, positions 888-936]
CCTTTGACGTTGGAGTCCACGTTCTTT
[35 nt withheld, positions 964-998]
