[The description below was written by a language model from this plasmid's Addgene catalogue record.]
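Description:
4Z02 is a bacterial expression plasmid built on the pET28-MHL backbone, a structural-genomics derivative of the pET28 family, and carries a fragment of human BRD1 (also known as BRL or BRPF2), a bromodomain-containing protein. It is selected with kanamycin and is recorded as low copy. The record lists a cloning strain for propagation. Because expression depends on T7 RNA polymerase, protein production would require a host that supplies that polymerase, although the record does not name a specific expression strain.

The BRD1 insert is transcribed from a T7 promoter coupled to a lac operator (T7-lacO), so that the Lac repressor keeps expression off until induction. The backbone supplies an N-terminal His tag for metal-affinity purification, followed by a TEV protease cleavage site, which allows the tag to be removed after purification to leave a near-native protein. The T7 and T7-terminator sequencing primers indicate that the insert sits between these standard pET elements.

The stated purpose is production of recombinant protein for structure determination, and the record cautions that the insert may not be the full open reading frame. The construct is therefore probably a domain-level fragment chosen for crystallisation, but its boundaries and the domain it covers are not stated. The plasmid name and an alternative insert name appear to be structure identifiers associated with this protein. The cloning method is recorded as unknown, and no feature table was supplied, so details such as the origin of replication are not documented here.
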