Addgene plasmid #69956: 4Z02
Purpose: Bacterial expression for structure determination; may not be full ORF
Depositing lab: Cheryl Arrowsmith. Depositing organization: University of Toronto.
Backbone
  Vector backbone: pET28-MHL
  Backbone manufacturer: SGC (Addgene plasmid #26096)
  Vector type: Bacterial Expression
Growth in bacteria
  Bacterial resistance: Kanamycin, 50 μg/mL
  Growth temperature: 37°C
  Growth strain: DH5alpha
  Copy number: Low Copy
Gene/Insert
  Gene/Insert name: BRD1:JMC023-A05:C211705 (alt names: BRD1_P1; gi|11321641; 7LH9, 4Z02)
  Species: H. sapiens (human)
  Entrez Gene: BRD1 (a.k.a. BRL, BRPF1, BRPF2)
  Promoter: T7-lacO
  Tag / fusion protein: His (N terminal on backbone); TEV cleavage site (N terminal on backbone)
  Cloning method: Unknown
  Sequencing primers: 5′ T7; 3′ T7-term
Terms and licenses: Academic/Nonprofit Terms; Industry Terms: Not Available to Industry
Depositor comments: For more information see: https://www.thesgc.org/structures/4Z02 https://www.thesgc.org/structures/7LH9
How to cite: 4Z02 was a gift from Cheryl Arrowsmith (Addgene plasmid # 69956 ; http://n2t.net/addgene:69956 ; RRID:Addgene_69956)
